>Addgene plasmid #60961 | pEP-EGFPin | depositor full sequence | sequence record 98430 | pEP-EGFPin sequence 4637 bps
ACAGGAAACAGCTATGACATGATTACGAATTTAATACGACTCACTATAGGGAATTCGAGCTCGGTACCCC
TTGTACAGCTCGTCCATGCCGAGAGTGATCCCGGCGGCGGTCACGAACTCCAGCAGGACCATGTGATCGC
GCTTCTCGTTGGGGTCTTTGCTCAGGGCGGACTGGGTGCTCAGGTAGTGGTTGTCGGGCAGCAGCACGGG
GCCGTCGCCGATGGGGGTGTTCTGCTGGTAGTGGTCGGCGAGCTGCACGCTGCCGTCCTCGATGTTGTGG
CGGATCTTGAAGTTCACCTTGATGCCGTTCTTCTGCTTGTCGGCCATGATATAGACGTTGTGGCTGTTGT
AGTTGTACTCCAGCTTGTGCCCCAGGATGTTGCCGTCCTCCTTGAAGTCGATGCCCTTCAGCTCGATGCG
GTTCACCAGGGTGTCGCCCTCGAACTTCACCTCGGCGCGGGTCTTGTAGTTGCCGTCGTCCTTGAAGAAG
ATGGTGCGCTCCTGGACGTAGCCTTCGGGCATGGCGGACTTGAAGAAGTCGTGCTGCTTCATGTGGTCGG
GGTAGCGGCTGAAGCACTGCACGCCGTAGGTCAGGGTGGTCACGAGGGTGGGCCAGGGCACGGGCAGCTT
GCCGGTGGTGCAGATGAACTTCAGGGTCAGCTTGCCGTAGGTGGCATCGCCCTCGCCCTCGCCGACTAGC
CAGTGTTACAACCAATTAACCAATTCTGATTAGAAAAACTCATCGAGCATCAAATGAAACTGCAATTTAT
TCATATCAGGATTATCAATACCATATTTTTGAAAAAGCCGTTTCTGTAATGAAGGAGAAAACTCACCGAG
GCAGTTCCATAGGATGGCAAGATCCTGGTATCGGTCTGCGATTCCGACTCGTCCAACATCAATACAACCT
ATTAATTTCCCCTCGTCAAAAATAAGGTTATCAAGTGAGAAATCACCATGAGTGACGACTGAATCCGGTG
AGAATGGCAAAAGCTTATGCATTTCTTTCCAGACTTGTTCAACAGGCCAGCCATTACGCTCGTCATCAAA
ATCACTCGCATCAACCAAACCGTTATTCATTCGTGATTGCGCCTGAGCGAGACGAAATACGCGATCGCTG
TTAAAAGGACAATTACAAACAGGAATCGAATGCAACCGGCGCAGGAACACTGCCAGCGCATCAACAATAT
TTTCACCTGAATCAGGATATTCTTCTAATACCTGGAATGCTGTTTTCCCGGGGATCGCAGTGGTGAGTAA
CCATGCATCATCAGGAGTACGGATAAAATGCTTGATGGTCGGAAGAGGCATAAATTCCGTCAGCCAGTTT
AGTCTGACCATCTCATCTGTAACATCATTGGCAACGCTACCTTTGCCATGTTTCAGAAACAACTCTGGCG
CATCGGGCTTCCCATACAATCGATAGATTGTCGCACCTGATTGCCCGACATTATCGCGAGCCCATTTATA
CCCATATAAATCAGCATCCATGTTGGAATTTAATCGCGGCCTCGAGCAAGACGTTTCCCGTTGAATATGG
CTCATAACACCCCTTGTATTACTGTTTATGTAAGCAGACAGTTTTATTGTTCATGATGATATATTTTTAT
CTTGTGCAATGTAACATCAGAGATTTTGAGACACAACGTGGCTTTGTTGAATAAATCGATTACCCTGTTA
TCCCTAGCTAGTGGCAGCTTGCCGGTGGTGCAGATGAACTTCAGGGTCAGCTTGCCGTAGGTGGCATCGC
CCTCGCCCTCGCCGGACACGCTGAACTTGTGGCCGTTTACGTCGCCGTCCAGCTCGACCAGGATGGGCAC
CACCCCGGTGAACAGCTCCTCGCCCTTGCTCACCATGGATCCTCGACTGCAGGCATGCAAGCTTGGCACT
GGCCGTCGTTTTACAACGTCGTGACTGGGAAAACCCTGGCGTTACCCAACTTAATCGCCTTGCAGCACAT
CCCCCTTTCGCCAGCTGGCGTAATAGCGAAGAGGCCCGCACCGATCGCCCTTCCCAACAGTTGCGCAGCC
TGAATGGCGAATGGGAAATTGTAAACGTTTAATATTTTGTTAAAATTCGCGTTAAATTTTTGTTAAATCA
GCTCATTTTTTAACCAATAGGCCGAAATCGGCAAAATCCCTTATAAATCAAAAGAATAGACCGAGATAGG
GT
[37 nt withheld, positions 2173-2209]
AAAGAACGTGGACTCCAACGTCAAAGG
[49 nt withheld, positions 2237-2285]
T
[57 nt withheld, positions 2287-2343]
TG
[32 nt withheld, positions 2346-2377]
G
[124 nt withheld, positions 2379-2502]
CAGGTGGCACTTTTCGGGGAAATGTGCGCGGAACCCCTATTTGTTTATTTTTCTAAATACATTCAAATAT
GTATCCGCTCATGAGACAATAACCCTGATAAATGCTTCAATAATATTGAAAAAGGAAGAGTATGAGTATT
CAACATTTCCGTGTCGCCCTTATTCCCTTTTTTGCGGCATTTTGCCTTCCTGTTTTTGCTCACCCAGAAA
CGCTGGTGAAAGTAAAAGATGCTGAAGATCAGTTGGGTGCACGAGTGGGTTACATCGAACTGGATCTCAA
CAGCGGTAAGATCCTTGAGAGTTTTCGCCCCGAAGAACGTTTTCCAATGATGAGCACTTTTAAAGTTCTG
CTATGTGGCGCGGTATTATCCCGTATTGACGCCGGGCAAGAGCAACTCGGTCGCCGCATACACTATTCTC
AGAATGACTTGGTTGAGTACTCACCAGTCACAGAAAAGCATCTTACGGATGGCATGACAGTAAGAGAATT
ATGCAGTGCTGCCATAACCATGAGTGATAACACTGCGGCCAACTTACTTCTGACAACGATCGGAGGACCG
AAGGAGCTAACCGCTTTTTTGCACAACATGGGGGATCATGTAACTCGCCTTGATCGTTGGGAACCGGAGC
TGAATGAAGCCATACCAAACGACGAGCGTGACACCACGATGCCTGTAGCAATGGCAACAACGTTGCGCAA
ACTATTAACTGGCGAACTACTTACTCTAGCTTCCCGGCAACAATTAATAGACTGGATGGAGGCGGATAAA
GTTGCAGGACCACTTCTGCGCTCGGCCCTTCCGGCTGGCTGGTTTATTGCTGATAAATCTGGAGCCGGTG
AGCGTGGGTCTCGCGGTATCATTGCAGCACTGGGGCCAGATGGTAAGCCCTCCCGTATCGTAGTTATCTA
CACGACGGGGAGTCAGGCAACTATGGATGAACGAAATAGACAGATCGCTGAGATAGGTGCCTCACTGATT
AAGCATTGGTAACTGTCAGACCAAGTTTACTCATATATACTTTAGATTGATTTAAAACTTCATTTTTAAT
TTAAAAGGATCTAGGTGAAGATCCTTTTTGATAATCTCATGACCAAAATCCCTTAACGTGAGTTTTCGTT
CCACGGCGCGCCAGACCCCGTAGAAAAGATCAAAGGATCTTCTTGAGATCCTTTTTTTCTGCGCGTAATC
TGCTGCTTGCAAACAAAAAAACCACCGCTACCAGCGGTGGTTTGTTTGCCGGATCAAGAGCTACCAACTC
TTTTTCCGAAGGTAACTGGCTTCAGCAGAGCGCAGATACCAAATACTGTTCTTCTAGTGTAGCCGTAGTT
AGGCCACCACTTCAAGAACTCTGTAGCACCGCCTACATACCTCGCTCTGCTAATCCTGTTACCAGTGGCT
GCTGCCAGTGGCGATAAGTCGTGTCTTACCGGGTTGGACTCAAGACGATAGTTACCGGATAAGGCGCAGC
GGTCGGGCTGAACGGGGGGTTCGTGCACACAGCCCAGCTTGGAGCGAACGACCTACACCGAACTGAGATA
CCTACAGCGTGAGCATTGAGAAAGCGCCACGCTTCCCGAAGGGAGAAAGGCGGACAGGTATCCGGTAAGC
GGCAGGGTCGGAACAGGAGAGCGCACGAGGGAGCTTCCAGGGGGAAACGCCTGGTATCTTTATAGTCCTG
TCGGGTTTCGCCACCTCTGACTTGAGCGTCGATTTTTGTGATGCTCGTCAGGGGGGCGGAGCCTATGGAA
AAACGCCAGCAACGCGGCCTTTTTACGGTTCCTGGCCTTTTGCTGGCCTTTTGCTCACATGTTCTTTCCT
GCGTTATCCCCTGATTCTGTGGATAACCGTATTACCGCCTTTGAGTGAGCTGATACCGCTCGCCGCAGCC
GAACGACCGAGCGCAGCGAGTCAGTGAGCGAGGAAGCGGAAGAGCGCCCAATACGCAAACCGCCTCTCCC
CGCGCGTTGGCCGATTCATTAATGCAGCTGGCACGACAGGTTTCCCGACTGGAAAGCGGGCAGTGAGCGC
AACGCAATTAATGTGAGTTAGCTCACTCATTAGGCACCCCAGGCTTTACACTTTATGCTTCCGGCTCGTA
TGTTGTGTGGAATTGTGAGCGGATAACAATTTCAC
Features (pLannotate 1.2.2; 15 found; start..end, strand, type, name):
     32..50      +  promoter       T7 promoter: promoter for bacteriophage T7 RNA polymerase
     51..69      +  misc_feature   MCS (fragment): pUC18/19 multiple cloning site
     70..693     -  CDS            EGFP (fragment): EGFP is a basic (constitutively fluorescent) green fluorescent protein published in 1996, derived from Aequorea victoria. It is reported to be a rapidly-maturing weak dimer with moderate acid sensitivity.
    730..1545    -  CDS            KanR: aminoglycoside phosphotransferase; aph(3')-Ia; confers resistance to kanamycin in bacteria or G418 (Geneticin®) in eukaryotes
   1692..1862    -  CDS            cEGFP (fragment): cEGFP is a basic (constitutively fluorescent) green fluorescent protein published in 2008, derived from Aequorea victoria.
   1867..1884    +  misc_feature   MCS (fragment): pUC18/19 multiple cloning site
   1887..2041    +  CDS            lacZα (fragment): LacZα fragment of β-galactosidase; lacZ fragment
   2046..2502    -  rep_origin     f1 ori (sequence partly withheld): f1 bacteriophage origin of replication; arrow indicates direction of (+) strand synthesis
   2529..2633    +  promoter       AmpR promoter: bla
   2634..3494    +  CDS            AmpR: β-lactamase; bla; confers resistance to ampicillin, carbenicillin, and related antibiotics
   3665..4253    +  rep_origin     ori: high-copy-number ColE1/pMB1/pBR322/pUC origin of replication
   4436..4528    +  CDS            lacI (fragment): lac repressor; lacI; The lac repressor binds to the lac operator to inhibit transcription in E. coli. This inhibition can be relieved by adding lactose or isopropyl-β-D-thiogalactopyranoside (IPTG).
   4541..4562    +  protein_bind   CAP binding site: CAP binding activates transcription in the presence of cAMP. E. coli catabolite activator protein
   4577..4607    +  promoter       lac promoter: promoter for the E. coli lac operon
   4615..4631    +  protein_bind   lac operator: The lac repressor binds to the lac operator to inhibit transcription in E. coli. This inhibition can be relieved by adding lactose or isopropyl-β-D-thiogalactopyranoside (IPTG). lac repressor encoded by lacI
