[The description below was written by a language model from this plasmid's Addgene catalogue record and pLannotate feature annotations shown in this document.]
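Description:
pEP-EGFPin is a small (4,637 bp) bacterial template plasmid used as a PCR source for inserting the EGFP coding sequence into target DNA by en passant, or two-step Red-mediated, mutagenesis in E. coli. The catalogue lists pEGFP-N1 as the backbone, but the annotated features look more like a pUC/pBluescript-type cloning vector: a high-copy ColE1/pUC origin, an f1 origin, an ampicillin resistance gene with its bla promoter, lac promoter/operator and CAP site, lacZα and MCS fragments, and a T7 promoter. No CMV promoter or other mammalian expression elements are annotated, so pEGFP-N1 may simply have been the source of the EGFP sequence, although the record does not say so. The plasmid is selected with both ampicillin and kanamycin.

The insert, named eGFP-Kana_I-SceI, is an EGFP open reading frame interrupted by a selection cassette. The feature table shows two EGFP fragments on the reverse strand flanking an aph(3')-Ia kanamycin resistance gene. The insert name indicates an I-SceI homing endonuclease site next to the marker, although that site is not separately annotated. In the en passant scheme, the whole cassette is amplified with primers carrying homology arms to the target, typically a BAC or other large E. coli replicon, and is inserted by Red recombination under kanamycin selection. In the standard design, a short stretch of EGFP sequence is duplicated on either side of the marker. I-SceI cleavage then triggers a second Red recombination between these repeats, which excises the kanamycin gene and leaves an intact, scarless EGFP. This allows markerless construction of fluorescent protein fusions or reporter insertions.
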