Addgene plasmid #60961: pEP-EGFPin
Purpose: PCR template for the insertion of eGFP by en passant (two-step Red-mediated) mutagenesis
Depositing lab: Nikolaus Osterrieder. Depositing organization: Cornell University. Publication: Two-step red-mediated recombination for versatile high-efficiency markerless DNA manipulation in Escherichia coli. Tischer BK, von Einem J, Kaufer B, Osterrieder N. Biotechniques. 2006 Feb;40(2):191-7. 10.2144/000112096 PubMed 16526409.
Backbone
  Vector backbone: pEGFP N1
  Total vector size (bp): 4637
Growth in bacteria
  Bacterial resistance: Ampicillin and Kanamycin, 100 & 50 μg/mL
  Growth temperature: 37°C
  Growth strain: DH10B
  Copy number: Unknown
Gene/Insert
  Gene/Insert name: eGFP-Kana_I-SceI
Terms and licenses: Academic/Nonprofit Terms; Industry Terms: Not Available to Industry
How to cite: pEP-EGFPin was a gift from Nikolaus Osterrieder (Addgene plasmid # 60961 ; http://n2t.net/addgene:60961 ; RRID:Addgene_60961)
