>Addgene plasmid #60961 | pEP-EGFPin | addgene partial sequence | sequence record 107642 | M13-F20 5'-TGTAAAACGACGGCCAGT-3'
CGAGGAGCTGTTCACCGGGGTGGTGCCCATCCTGGTCGAGCTGGACGGCGACGTAAACGGCCACAAGTTC
AGCGTGTCCGGCGAGGGCGAGGGCGATGCCACCTACGGCAAGCTGACCCTGAAGTTCATCTGCACCACCG
GCAAGCTGCCACTAGCTAGGGATAACAGGGTAATCGATTTATTCAACAAAGCCACGTTGTGTCTCAAAAT
CTCTGATGTTACATTGCACAAGATAAAAATATATCATCATGAACAATAAAACTGTCTGCTTACATAAACA
GTAATACAAGGGGTGTTATGAGCCATATTCAACGGGAAACGTCTTGCTCGAGGCCGCGATTAAATTCCAA
CATGGATGCTGATTTATATGGGTATAAATGGGCTCGCGATAATGTCGGGCAATCAGGTGCGACAATCTAT
CGATTGTATGGGAAGCCCGATGCGCCAGAGTTGTTTCTGAAACATGGCAAAGGTAGCGTTGCCAATGATG
TTACAGATGAGATGGTCAGACTAAACTGGCTGACGGAATTTATGCCTCTTCCGACCATCAAGCATTTTAT
CCGTACTCCTGATGATGCATGGTTACTCACCACTGCGATCCCCGGGAAAACAGCATTCCAGGTATTAGAA
GAATATCCTGATTCAGGTGAAAATATTGTTGATGCGCTGGCAGTGTTCCTGCGCCGGTTGCATTCGATTC
CTGTTTGTAATTGTCCTTTTAACAGCGATCGCGTATTTCGTCTCGCTCA
