>Addgene plasmid #60961 | pEP-EGFPin | addgene partial sequence | sequence record 107643 | M13-Rev 5'-CAGGAAACAGCTATGACC-3'
GTACAGCTCGTCCATGCCGAGAGTGATCCCGGCGGCGGTCACGAACTCCAGCAGGACCATGTGATCGCGC
TTCTCGTTGGGGTCTTTGCTCAGGGCGGACTGGGTGCTCAGGTAGTGGTTGTCGGGCAGCAGCACGGGGC
CGTCGCCGATGGGGGTGTTCTGCTGGTAGTGGTCGGCGAGCTGCACGCTGCCGTCCTCGATGTTGTGGCG
GATCTTGAAGTTCACCTTGATGCCGTTCTTCTGCTTGTCGGCCATGATATAGACGTTGTGGCTGTTGTAG
TTGTACTCCAGCTTGTGCCCCAGGATGTTGCCGTCCTCCTTGAAGTCGATGCCCTTCAGCTCGATGCGGT
TCACCAGGGTGTCGCCCTCGAACTTCACCTCGGCGCGGGTCTTGTAGTTGCCGTCGTCCTTGAAGAAGAT
GGTGCGCTCCTGGACGTAGCCTTCGGGCATGGCGGACTTGAAGAAGTCGTGCTGCTTCATGTGGTCGGGG
TAGCGGCTGAAGCACTGCACGCCGTAGGTCAGGGTGGTCACGAGGGTGGGCCAGGGCACGGGCAGCTTGC
CGGTGGTGCAGATGAACTTCAGGGTCAGCTTGCCGTAGGTGGCATCGCCCTCGCCCTCGCCGACTAGCCA
GTGTTACAACCAATTAACCAATTCTGATTAG
